>Addgene plasmid #37243 | pBABE-puro-hDrp1(K38A) | addgene full sequence | sequence record 456472 | Addgene NGS Result
CTGCAGCCTGAATATGGGCCAAACAGGATATCTGTGGTAAGCAGTTCCTGCCCCGGCTCAGGGCCAAGAA
CAGATGGAACAGCTGAATATGGGCCAAACAGGATATCTGTGGTAAGCAGTTCCTGCCCCGGCTCAGGGCC
AAGAACAGATGGTCCCCAGATGCGGTCCAGCCCTCAGCAGTTTCTAGAGAACCATCAGATGTTTCCAGGG
TGCCCCAAGGACCTGAAATGACCCTGTGCCTTATTTGAACTAACCAATCAGTTCGCTTCTCGCTTCTGTT
CGCGCGCTTCTGCTCCCCGAGCTCAATAAAAGAGCCCACAACCCCTCACTCGGGGCGCCAGTCCTCCGAT
TGACTGAGTCGCCCGGGTACCCGTGTATCCAATAAACCCTCTTGCAGTTGCATCCGACTTGTGGTCTCGC
TGTTCCTTGGGAGGGTCTCCTCTGAGTGATTGACTACCCGTCAGCGGGGGTCTTTCATTTGGGGGCTCGT
CCGGGATCGGGAGACCCCTGCCCAGGGACCACCGACCCACCACCGGGAGGCAAGCTGGCCAGCAACTTAT
CTGTGTCTGTCCGATTGTCTAGTGTCTATGACTGATTTTATGCGCCTGCGTCGGTACTAGTTAGCTAACT
AGCTCTGTATCTGGCGGACCCGTGGTGGAACTGACGAGTTCTGAACACCCGGCCGCAACCCTGGGAGACG
TCCCAGGGACTTTGGGGGCCGTTTTTGTGGCCCGACCTGAGGAAGGGAGTCGATGTGGAATCCGACCCCG
TCAGGATATGTGGTTCTGGTAGGAGACGAGAACCTAAAACAGTTCCCGCCTCCGTCTGAATTTTTGCTTT
CGGTTTGGAACCGAAGCCGCGCGTCTTGTCTGCTGCAGCGCTGCAGCATCGTTCTGTGTTGTCTCTGTCT
GACTGTGTTTCTGTATTTGTCTGAAAATTAGGGCCAGACTGTTACCACTCCCTTAAGTTTGACCTTAGGT
CACTGGAAAGATGTCGAGCGGATCGCTCACAACCAGTCGGTAGATGTCAAGAAGAGACGTTGGGTTACCT
TCTGCTCTGCAGAATGGCCAACCTTTAACGTCGGATGGCCGCGAGACGGCACCTTTAACCGAGACCTCAT
CACCCAGGTTAAGATCAAGGTCTTTTCACCTGGCCCGCATGGACACCCAGACCAGGTCCCCTACATCGTG
ACCTGGGAAGCCTTGGCTTTTGACCCCCCTCCCTGGGTCAAGCCCTTTGTACACCCTAAGCCTCCGCCTC
CTCTTCCTCCATCCGCCCCGTCTCTCCCCCTTGAACCTCCTCGTTCGACCCCGCCTCGATCCTCCCTTTA
TCCAGCCCTCACTCCTTCTCTAGGCGCCGGCCGGATCCACTAGTCCAGTGTGGTGGAATTCTAATGGAGG
CGCTAATTCCTGTCATAAACAAGCTCCAGGACGTCTTCAACACGGTGGGCGCCGACATCATCCAGCTGCC
TCAAATCGTCGTAGTGGGAACGCAGAGCAGCGGAGCGAGCTCAGTGCTAGAAAGCCTGGTGGGGAGGGAC
CTGCTTCCCAGAGGTACTGGAATTGTCACCCGGAGACCTCTCATTCTGCAACTGGTCCATGTTTCACAAG
AAGATAAACGGAAAACAACAGGAGAAGAAAATGGGGTGGAAGCAGAAGAATGGGGTAAATTTCTTCACAC
CAAAAATAAGCTTTACACGGATTTTGATGAAATTCGACAAGAAATTGAAAATGAAACAGAAAGAATTTCA
GGAAATAATAAGGGAGTAAGCCCTGAACCAATTCATCTTAAGATTTTTTCACCCAACGTTGTCAATTTGA
CACTTGTGGATTTGCCAGGAATGACCAAGGTGCCTGTAGGTGATCAACCTAAGGATATTGAGCTTCAAAT
CAGAGAGCTCATTCTTCGGTTCATCAGTAATCCTAATTCCATTATCCTCGCTGTCACTGCTGCTAATACA
GATATGGCAACATCAGAGGCACTTAAAATTTCAAGAGAGGTAGATCCAGATGGTCGCAGAACCCTAGCTG
TAATCACTAAACTTGATCTCATGGATGCGGGTACTGATGCCATGGATGTATTGATGGGAAGGGTTATTCC
AGTCAAACTTGGAATAATTGGAGTAGTTAACAGGAGCCAGCTAGATATTAACAACAAGAAGAGTGTAACT
GATTCAATCCGTGATGAGTATGCTTTTCTTCAAAAGAAATATCCATCTCTGGCCAATAGAAATGGAACAA
AGTATCTTGCTAGGACTCTAAACAGGTTACTGATGCATCACATCAGAGATTGTTTACCAGAGTTGAAAAC
AAGAATAAATGTTCTAGCTGCTCAGTATCAGTCTCTTCTAAATAGCTACGGTGAACCCGTGGATGATAAA
AGTGCTACTTTACTCCAACTTATTACCAAATTTGCCACAGAATATTGTAACACTATTGAAGGAACTGCAA
AATATATTGAAACTTCGGAGCTATGCGGTGGTGCTAGAATTTGTTATATTTTCCATGAGACTTTTGGGCG
AACCTTAGAATCTGTTGATCCACTTGGTGGCCTTAACACTATTGACATTTTGACTGCCATTAGAAATGCT
ACTGGTCCTCGTCCTGCTTTATTTGTGCCTGAGGTTTCATTTGAGTTACTGGTGAAGCGGCAAATCAAAC
GTCTAGAAGAGCCCAGCCTCCGCTGTGTGGAACTGGTTCATGAGGAAATGCAAAGGATCATTCAGCACTG
TAGCAATTACAGTACACAGGAATTGTTACGATTTCCTAAACTTCATGATGCCATAGTTGAAGTGGTGACT
TGTCTTCTTCGTAAAAGGTTGCCTGTTACAAATGAAATGGTCCATAACTTAGTGGCAATTGAACTGGCTT
ATATCAACACAAAACATCCAGACTTTGCTGATGCTTGTGGGCTAATGAACAATAATATAGAGGAACAAAG
GAGAAACAGGCTAGCCAGAGAATTACCTTCAGCTGTATCACGAGACAAGGTTGCATCTGGAGGTGGTGGG
GTTGGAGATGGTGTTCAAGAACCAACCACAGGCAACTGGAGAGGAATGCTGAAAACTTCAAAAGCTGAAG
AGTTATTAGCAGAAGAAAAATCAAAACCCATTCCAATTATGCCAGCCAGTCCACAAAAAGGTCATGCCGT
GAACCTGCTAGATGTGCCAGTTCCTGTTGCACGAAAACTATCTGCTCGGGAACAGCGAGATTGTGAGGTT
ATTGAACGACTCATTAAATCATATTTTCTCATTGTCAGAAAGAATATTCAAGACAGTGTGCCAAAGGCAG
TAATGCATTTTTTGGTTAATCATGTGAAAGACACTCTTCAGAGTGAGCTAGTAGGCCAGCTGTATAAATC
ATCCTTATTGGATGATCTTCTGACAGAATCTGAGGACATGGCACAGCGCAGGAAAGAAGCAGCTGATATG
CTAAAGGCATTACAAGGAGCCAGTCAAATTATTGCTGAAATCCGGGAGACTCATCTTTGGTGACTCGAGC
ATATGAGATCCCAGTGTGGTGGTACGTAGGAATTCGCCAGCACAGTGGTCGACCCTGTGGAATGTGTGTC
AGTTAGGGTGTGGAAAGTCCCCAGGCTCCCCAGCAGGCAGAAGTATGCAAAGCATGCATCTCAATTAGTC
AGCAACCAGGTGTGGAAAGTCCCCAGGCTCCCCAGCAGGCAGAAGTATGCAAAGCATGCATCTCAATTAG
TCAGCAACCATAGTCCCGCCCCTAACTCCGCCCATCCCGCCCCTAACTCCGCCCAGTTCCGCCCATTCTC
CGCCCCATGGCTGACTAATTTTTTTTATTTATGCAGAGGCCGAGGCCGCCTCGGCCTCTGAGCTATTCCA
GAAGTAGTGAGGAGGCTTTTTTGGAGGCCTAGGCTTTTGCAAAAAGCTTACCATGACCGAGTACAAGCCC
ACGGTGCGCCTCGCCACCCGCGACGACGTCCCCAGGGCCGTACGCACCCTCGCCGCCGCGTTCGCCGACT
ACCCCGCCACGCGCCACACCGTCGATCCGGACCGCCACATCGAGCGGGTCACCGAGCTGCAAGAACTCTT
CCTCACGCGCGTCGGGCTCGACATCGGCAAGGTGTGGGTCGCGGACGACGGCGCCGCGGTGGCGGTCTGG
ACCACGCCGGAGAGCGTCGAAGCGGGGGCGGTGTTCGCCGAGATCGGCCCGCGCATGGCCGAGTTGAGCG
GTTCCCGGCTGGCCGCGCAGCAACAGATGGAAGGCCTCCTGGCGCCGCACCGGCCCAAGGAGCCCGCGTG
GTTCCTGGCCACCGTCGGCGTCTCGCCCGACCACCAGGGCAAGGGTCTGGGCAGCGCCGTCGTGCTCCCC
GGAGTGGAGGCGGCCGAGCGCGCCGGGGTGCCCGCCTTCCTGGAGACCTCCGCGCCCCGCAACCTCCCCT
TCTACGAGCGGCTCGGCTTCACCGTCACCGCCGACGTCGAGGTGCCCGAAGGACCGCGCACCTGGTGCAT
GACCCGCAAGCCCGGTGCCTGACGCCCGCCCCACGACCCGCAGCGCCCGACCGAAAGGAGCGCACGACCC
CATGCATCGATAAAATAAAAGATTTTATTTAGTCTCCAGAAAAAGGGGGGAATGAAAGACCCCACCTGTA
GGTTTGGCAAGCTAGCTTAAGTAACGCCATTTTGCAAGGCATGGAAAAATACATAACTGAGAATAGAGAA
GTTCAGATCAAGGTCAGGAACAGATGGAACAGCTGAATATGGGCCAAACAGGATATCTGTGGTAAGCAGT
TCCTGCCCCGGCTCAGGGCCAAGAACAGATGGAACAGCTGAATATGGGCCAAACAGGATATCTGTGGTAA
GCAGTTCCTGCCCCGGCTCAGGGCCAAGAACAGATGGTCCCCAGATGCGGTCCAGCCCTCAGCAGTTTCT
AGAGAACCATCAGATGTTTCCAGGGTGCCCCAAGGACCTGAAATGACCCTGTGCCTTATTTGAACTAACC
AATCAGTTCGCTTCTCGCTTCTGTTCGCGCGCTTCTGCTCCCCGAGCTCAATAAAAGAGCCCACAACCCC
TCACTCGGGGCGCCAGTCCTCCGATTGACTGAGTCGCCCGGGTACCCGTGTATCCAATAAACCCTCTTGC
AGTTGCATCCGACTTGTGGTCTCGCTGTTCCTTGGGAGGGTCTCCTCTGAGTGATTGACTACCCGTCAGC
GGGGGTCTTTCACATGCAGCATGTATCAAAATTAATTTGGTTTTTTTTCTTAAGTATTTACATTAAATGG
CCATAGTTGCATTAATGAATCGGCCAACGCGCGGGGAGAGGCGGTTTGCGTATTGGGCGCTCTTCCGCTT
CCTCGCTCACTGACTCGCTGCGCTCGGTCGTTCGGCTGCGGCGAGCGGTATCAGCTCACTCAAAGGCGGT
AATACGGTTATCCACAGAATCAGGGGATAACGCAGGAAAGAACATGTGAGCAAAAGGCCAGCAAAAGGCC
AGGAACCGTAAAAAGGCCGCGTTGCTGGCGTTTTTCCATAGGCTCCGCCCCCCTGACGAGCATCACAAAA
ATCGACGCTCAAGTCAGAGGTGGCGAAACCCGACAGGACTATAAAGATACCAGGCGTTTCCCCCTGGAAG
CTCCCTCGTGCGCTCTCCTGTTCCGACCCTGCCGCTTACCGGATACCTGTCCGCCTTTCTCCCTTCGGGA
AGCGTGGCGCTTTCTCATAGCTCACGCTGTAGGTATCTCAGTTCGGTGTAGGTCGTTCGCTCCAAGCTGG
GCTGTGTGCACGAACCCCCCGTTCAGCCCGACCGCTGCGCCTTATCCGGTAACTATCGTCTTGAGTCCAA
CCCGGTAAGACACGACTTATCGCCACTGGCAGCAGCCACTGGTAACAGGATTAGCAGAGCGAGGTATGTA
GGCGGTGCTACAGAGTTCTTGAAGTGGTGGCCTAACTACGGCTACACTAGAAGAACAGTATTTGGTATCT
GCGCTCTGCTGAAGCCAGTTACCTTCGGAAAAAGAGTTGGTAGCTCTTGATCCGGCAAACAAACCACCGC
TGGTAGCGGTGGTTTTTTTGTTTGCAAGCAGCAGATTACGCGCAGAAAAAAAGGATCTCAAGAAGATCCT
TTGATCTTTTCTACGGGGTCTGACGCTCAGTGGAACGAAAACTCACGTTAAGGGATTTTGGTCATGAGAT
TATCAAAAAGGATCTTCACCTAGATCCTTTTGCGGCCGCAAATCAATCTAAAGTATATATGAGTAAACTT
GGTCTGACAGTTACCAATGCTTAATCAGTGAGGCACCTATCTCAGCGATCTGTCTATTTCGTTCATCCAT
AGTTGCCTGACTCCCCGTCGTGTAGATAACTACGATACGGGAGGGCTTACCATCTGGCCCCAGTGCTGCA
ATGATACCGCGAGACCCACGCTCACCGGCTCCAGATTTATCAGCAATAAACCAGCCAGCCGGAAGGGCCG
AGCGCAGAAGTGGTCCTGCAACTTTATCCGCCTCCATCCAGTCTATTAATTGTTGCCGGGAAGCTAGAGT
AAGTAGTTCGCCAGTTAATAGTTTGCGCAACGTTGTTGCCATTGCTACAGGCATCGTGGTGTCACGCTCG
TCGTTTGGTATGGCTTCATTCAGCTCCGGTTCCCAACGATCAAGGCGAGTTACATGATCCCCCATGTTGT
GCAAAAAAGCGGTTAGCTCCTTCGGTCCTCCGATCGTTGTCAGAAGTAAGTTGGCCGCAGTGTTATCACT
CATGGTTATGGCAGCACTGCATAATTCTCTTACTGTCATGCCATCCGTAAGATGCTTTTCTGTGACTGGT
GAGTACTCAACCAAGTCATTCTGAGAATAGTGTATGCGGCGACCGAGTTGCTCTTGCCCGGCGTCAATAC
GGGATAATACCGCGCCACATAGCAGAACTTTAAAAGTGCTCATCATTGGAAAACGTTCTTCGGGGCGAAA
ACTCTCAAGGATCTTACCGCTGTTGAGATCCAGTTCGATGTAACCCACTCGTGCACCCAACTGATCTTCA
GCATCTTTTACTTTCACCAGCGTTTCTGGGTGAGCAAAAACAGGAAGGCAAAATGCCGCAAAAAAGGGAA
TAAGGGCGACACGGAAATGTTGAATACTCATACTCTTCCTTTTTCAATATTATTGAAGCATTTATCAGGG
TTATTGTCTCATGAGCGGATACATATTTGAATGTATTTAGAAAAATAAACAAATAGGGGTTCCGCGCACA
TTTCCCCGAAAAGTGCCAC
Features (pLannotate 1.2.2; 12 found; start..end, strand, type, name):
      8..477     +  LTR            LTR: long terminal repeat from Moloney murine leukemia virus
    601..875     +  misc_feature   MESV Ψ (fragment): packaging signal of murine embryonic stem cell virus
    942..1358    +  CDS            gag (truncated): truncated Moloney murine leukemia virus (MMLV) gag gene lacking the start codon
   1394..3490    +  CDS            DNM1L (fragment): DNM1L_HUMAN - Also known as DLP1, DRP1. Experimental evidence at protein level: Swiss-Prot protein existence level 1. [Isoform 4]: Inhibits peroxisomal division when overexpressed. From Homo sapiens (Human).
   3564..3893    +  promoter       SV40 promoter: SV40 enhancer and early promoter
   3903..4502    +  CDS            PuroR: puromycin N-acetyltransferase; pac from Streptomyces alboniger; confers resistance to puromycin
   4601..4722    +  LTR            3' LTR (ΔU3) (fragment): self-inactivating 3' long terminal repeat (LTR) from Moloney murine leukemia virus
   4723..5192    +  LTR            LTR: long terminal repeat from Moloney murine leukemia virus
   5258..5310    -  CDS            lacI (fragment): lac repressor; lacI; The lac repressor binds to the lac operator to inhibit transcription in E. coli. This inhibition can be relieved by adding lactose or isopropyl-β-D-thiogalactopyranoside (IPTG).
   5493..6081    -  rep_origin     ori: high-copy-number ColE1/pMB1/pBR322/pUC origin of replication
   6241..7101    -  CDS            AmpR: β-lactamase; bla; confers resistance to ampicillin, carbenicillin, and related antibiotics
   7102..7206    -  promoter       AmpR promoter: bla
