[The description below was written by a language model from this plasmid's Addgene catalogue record and pLannotate feature annotations shown in this document.]
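Description:
pBABE-puro-hDrp1(K38A) is a Moloney murine leukemia virus–based retroviral expression vector built on the pBABE-puro backbone for stable delivery of a mutant human Drp1 (DNM1L) into mammalian cells. In bacteria it is maintained through a high-copy ColE1/pUC-type origin and selected with ampicillin via the bla gene and its own promoter. The proviral portion is flanked by MMLV long terminal repeats, and downstream of the 5′ LTR lie a packaging signal (Ψ) and a truncated gag segment lacking its start codon, which together promote efficient encapsidation of the vector RNA when the plasmid is introduced into a packaging cell line that supplies the viral proteins in trans. A short lacI fragment annotated outside the provirus appears to be a backbone remnant with no functional role.

The insert, cloned between BamHI and XhoI sites that are both retained, is recorded as the brain-specific variant 3 of human Drp1 carrying a K38A substitution. No separate promoter is annotated upstream of the insert, so it is expected to be transcribed from the 5′ LTR, as is standard for pBABE vectors. Lysine 38 lies in the GTPase domain of this dynamin-related protein, and K38A is widely used as a dominant-negative allele that interferes with mitochondrial fission. No epitope tag is recorded. Downstream, an SV40 enhancer/early promoter drives puromycin N-acetyltransferase, allowing selection of transduced cells with puromycin. The associated publication concerns regulation of mitochondrial fission at mitosis, consistent with use of this construct to block Drp1 function in stably infected cells.
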