Addgene plasmid #37243: pBABE-puro-hDrp1(K38A)
Depositing lab: Christopher Counter & David Kashatus. Depositing organization: Duke University. Publication: RALA and RALBP1 regulate mitochondrial fission at mitosis. Kashatus DF, Lim KH, Brady DC, Pershing NL, Cox AD, Counter CM. Nat Cell Biol. 2011 Aug 7;13(9):1108-15. doi: 10.1038/ncb2310. PubMed 21822277.
Backbone
  Vector backbone: pBABE Puro
  Backbone manufacturer: Addgene Plasmid #1764
  Backbone size w/o insert (bp): 5169
  Vector type: Mammalian Expression, Retroviral
  Selectable markers: Puromycin
Growth in bacteria
  Bacterial resistance: Ampicillin, 100 μg/mL
  Growth temperature: 37°C
  Growth strain: DH5alpha
  Copy number: Unknown
Gene/Insert
  Gene/Insert name: Drp1 (alt name: DNM1L)
  Species: H. sapiens (human)
  Mutation: brain-specific variant 3 with K38A mutation
  Entrez Gene: DNM1L (a.k.a. DLP1, DRP1, DVLP, DYMPLE, EMPF, EMPF1, HDYNIV, OPA5)
  Cloning method: Restriction Enzyme; 5′ cloning site BamHI (not destroyed); 3′ cloning site XhoI (not destroyed)
  Sequencing primers: 5′ pBABE 5'; 3′ pBABE 3'
Terms and licenses: Academic/Nonprofit Terms; Industry Terms: Not Available to Industry
How to cite: pBABE-puro-hDrp1(K38A) was a gift from Christopher Counter & David Kashatus (Addgene plasmid # 37243)
