>Addgene plasmid #37243 | pBABE-puro-hDrp1(K38A) | depositor partial sequence | sequence record 48793 | Insert sequence
ATGGAGGCGCTAATTCCTGTCATAAACAAGCTCCAGGACGTCTTCAACACGGTGGGCGCCGACATCATCC
AGCTGCCTCAAATCGTCGTAGTGGGAACGCAGAGCAGCGGAGCGAGCTCAGTGCTAGAAAGCCTGGTGGG
GAGGGACCTGCTTCCCAGAGGTACTGGAATTGTCACCCGGAGACCTCTCATTCTGCAACTGGTCCATGTT
TCACAAGAAGATAAACGGAAAACAACAGGAGAAGAAAATGGGGTGGAAGCAGAAGAATGGGGTAAATTTC
TTCACACCAAAAATAAGCTTTACACGGATTTTGATGAAATTCGACAAGAAATTGAAAATGAAACAGAAAG
AATTTCAGGAAATAATAAGGGAGTAAGCCCTGAACCAATTCATCTTAAGATTTTTTCACCCAACGTTGTC
AATTTGACACTTGTGGATTTGCCAGGAATGACCAAGGTGCCTGTAGGTGATCAACCTAAGGATATTGAGC
TTCAAATCAGAGAGCTCATTCTTCGGTTCATCAGTAATCCTAATTCCATTATCCTCGCTGTCACTGCTGC
TAATACAGATATGGCAACATCAGAGGCACTTAAAATTTCAAGAGAGGTAGATCCAGATGGTCGCAGAACC
CTAGCTGTAATCACTAAACTTGATCTCATGGATGCGGGTACTGATGCCATGGATGTATTGATGGGAAGGG
TTATTCCAGTCAAACTTGGAATAATTGGAGTAGTTAACAGGAGCCAGCTAGATATTAACAACAAGAAGAG
TGTAACTGATTCAATCCGTGATGAGTATGCTTTTCTTCAAAAGAAATATCCATCTCTGGCCAATAGAAAT
GGAACAAAGTATCTTGCTAGGACTCTAAACAGGTTACTGATGCATCACATCAGAGATTGTTTACCAGAGT
TGAAAACAAGAATAAATGTTCTAGCTGCTCAGTATCAGTCTCTTCTAAATAGCTACGGTGAACCCGTGGA
TGATAAAAGTGCTACTTTACTCCAACTTATTACCAAATTTGCCACAGAATATTGTAACACTATTGAAGGA
ACTGCAAAATATATTGAAACTTCGGAGCTATGCGGTGGTGCTAGAATTTGTTATATTTTCCATGAGACTT
TTGGGCGAACCTTAGAATCTGTTGATCCACTTGGTGGCCTTAACACTATTGACATTTTGACTGCCATTAG
AAATGCTACTGGTCCTCGTCCTGCTTTATTTGTGCCTGAGGTTTCATTTGAGTTACTGGTGAAGCGGCAA
ATCAAACGTCTAGAAGAGCCCAGCCTCCGCTGTGTGGAACTGGTTCATGAGGAAATGCAAAGGATCATTC
AGCACTGTAGCAATTACAGTACACAGGAATTGTTACGATTTCCTAAACTTCATGATGCCATAGTTGAAGT
GGTGACTTGTCTTCTTCGTAAAAGGTTGCCTGTTACAAATGAAATGGTCCATAACTTAGTGGCAATTGAA
CTGGCTTATATCAACACAAAACATCCAGACTTTGCTGATGCTTGTGGGCTAATGAACAATAATATAGAGG
AACAAAGGAGAAACAGGCTAGCCAGAGAATTACCTTCAGCTGTATCACGAGACAAGGTTGCATCTGGAGG
TGGTGGGGTTGGAGATGGTGTTCAAGAACCAACCACAGGCAACTGGAGAGGAATGCTGAAAACTTCAAAA
GCTGAAGAGTTATTAGCAGAAGAAAAATCAAAACCCATTCCAATTATGCCAGCCAGTCCACAAAAAGGTC
ATGCCGTGAACCTGCTAGATGTGCCAGTTCCTGTTGCACGAAAACTATCTGCTCGGGAACAGCGAGATTG
TGAGGTTATTGAACGACTCATTAAATCATATTTTCTCATTGTCAGAAAGAATATTCAAGACAGTGTGCCA
AAGGCAGTAATGCATTTTTTGGTTAATCATGTGAAAGACACTCTTCAGAGTGAGCTAGTAGGCCAGCTGT
ATAAATCATCCTTATTGGATGATCTTCTGACAGAATCTGAGGACATGGCACAGCGCAGGAAAGAAGCAGC
TGATATGCTAAAGGCATTACAAGGAGCCAGTCAAATTATTGCTGAAATCCGGGAGACTCATCTTTGGTGA
