>Addgene plasmid #37243 | pBABE-puro-hDrp1(K38A) | addgene partial sequence | sequence record 57572 | pBabe5 5'-CTTTATCCAGCCCTCAC-3'
GTGTGGTGGAATTCTAATGGAGGCGCTAATTCCTGTCATAAACAAGCTCCAGGACGTCTTCAACACGGTG
GGCGCCGACATCATCCAGCTGCCTCAAATCGTCGTAGTGGGAACGCAGAGCAGCGGAGCGAGCTCAGTGC
TAGAAAGCCTGGTGGGGAGGGACCTGCTTCCCAGAGGTACTGGAATTGTCACCCGGAGACCTCTCATTCT
GCAACTGGTCCATGTTTCACAAGAAGATAAACGGAAAACAACAGGAGAAGAAAATGGGGTGGAAGCAGAA
GAATGGGGTAAATTTCTTCACACCAAAAATAAGCTTTACACGGATTTTGATGAAATTCGACAAGAAATTG
AAAATGAAACAGAAAGAATTTCAGGAAATAATAAGGGAGTAAGCCCTGAACCAATTCATCTTAAGATTTT
TTCACCCAACGTTGTCAATTTGACACTTGTGGATTTGCCAGGAATGACCAAGGTGCCTGTAGGTGATCAA
CCTAAGGATATTGAGCTTCAAATCAGAGAGCTCATTCTTCGGTTCATCAGTAATCCTAATTCCATTATCC
TCGCTGTCACTGCTGCTAATACAGATATGGCAACATCAGAGGCACTTAAAATTTCAAGAGAGGTAGATCC
AGATGGTCGCAGAACCCTAGCTGTAATCACTAAACTTGATCTCATGGATGCGGGTACTGATGCCATGGAT
GTATTGATGGGAAGGGTTATTCCAGTCAAACTTGGAATAATTGGAGTAGTTAACAGGAGCCAGCTAGATA
TTAACAACAAGAAGAGTGTAACTGATTCAATCCGTGATGAGTATGCTTTTCTT
