>Addgene plasmid #37243 | pBABE-puro-hDrp1(K38A) | addgene partial sequence | sequence record 57575 | pBabe3 5'-ACCCTAACTGACACACATTCC-3'
ATCTCATATGCTCGAGTCACCAAAGATGAGTCTCCCGGATTTCAGCAATAATTTGACTGGCTCCTTGTAA
TGCCTTTAGCATATCAGCTGCTTCTTTCCTGCGCTGTGCCATGTCCTCAGATTCTGTCAGAAGATCATCC
AATAAGGATGATTTATACAGCTGGCCTACTAGCTCACTCTGAAGAGTGTCTTTCACATGATTAACCAAAA
AATGCATTACTGCCTTTGGCACACTGTCTTGAATATTCTTTCTGACAATGAGAAAATATGATTTAATGAG
TCGTTCAATAACCTCACAATCTCGCTGTTCCCGAGCAGATAGTTTTCGTGCAACAGGAACTGGCACATCT
AGCAGGTTCACGGCATGACCTTTTTGTGGACTGGCTGGCATAATTGGAATGGGTTTTGATTTTTCTTCTG
CTAATAACTCTTCAGCTTTTGAAGTTTTCAGCATTCCTCTCCAGTTGCCTGTGGTTGGTTCTTGAACACC
ATCTCCAACCCCACCACCTCCAGATGCAACCTTGTCTCGTGATACAGCTGAAGGTAATTCTCTGGCTAGC
CTGTTTCTCCTTTGTTCCTCTATATTATTGTTCATTAGCCCACAAGCATCAGCAAAGTCTGGATGTTTTG
TGTTGATATAAGCCAGTTCAATTGCCACTAAGTTATGGACCATTTCATTTGTAACAGGCAACCTTTTACG
AAGAAGACA
